>Addgene plasmid #113483 | pcDNA5FRT/TO-YOD1-Strep-HA | addgene full sequence | sequence record 218379 | Addgene NGS Result
GTTGGAGGTCGCTGAGTAGTGCGCGAGCAAAATTTAAGCTACAACAAGGCAAGGCTTGACCGACAATTGC
ATGAAGAATCTGCTTAGGGTTAGGCGTTTTGCGCTGCTTCGCGATGTACGGGCCAGATATACGCGTTGAC
ATTGATTATTGACTAGTTATTAATAGTAATCAATTACGGGGTCATTAGTTCATAGCCCATATATGGAGTT
CCGCGTTACATAACTTACGGTAAATGGCCCGCCTGGCTGACCGCCCAACGACCCCCGCCCATTGACGTCA
ATAATGACGTATGTTCCCATAGTAACGCCAATAGGGACTTTCCATTGACGTCAATGGGTGGAGTATTTAC
GGTAAACTGCCCACTTGGCAGTACATCAAGTGTATCATATGCCAAGTACGCCCCCTATTGACGTCAATGA
CGGTAAATGGCCCGCCTGGCATTATGCCCAGTACATGACCTTATGGGACTTTCCTACTTGGCAGTACATC
TACGTATTAGTCATCGCTATTACCATGGTGATGCGGTTTTGGCAGTACATCAATGGGCGTGGATAGCGGT
TTGACTCACGGGGATTTCCAAGTCTCCACCCCATTGACGTCAATGGGAGTTTGTTTTGGCACCAAAATCA
ACGGGACTTTCCAAAATGTCGTAACAACTCCGCCCCATTGACGCAAATGGGCGGTAGGCGTGTACGGTGG
GAGGTCTATATAAGCAGAGCTCTCCCTATCAGTGATAGAGATCTCCCTATCAGTGATAGAGATCGTCGAC
GAGCTCGTTTAGTGAACCGTCAGATCGCCTGGAGACGCCATCCACGCTGTTTTGACCTCCATAGAAGACA
CCGGGACCGATCCAGCCTCCGGACTCTAGCGTTTAAACTTAAGCTTGGTACCGAGCTCGGATCCACTAGT
CCAGTGTGGTGGAATTCTGCAGATATCAACAAGTTTGTACAAAAAAGTTGGCATGTTTGGCCCCGCTAAA
GGTCGCCATTTTGGAGTCCACCCGGCGCCTGGTTTCCCCGGCGGCGTCTCCCAACAGGCTGCCGGGACCA
AAGCTGGCCCCGCGGGTGCCTGGCCTGTGGGCAGCCGGACCGACACGATGTGGCGGCTCCGCTGCAAGGC
CAAGGACGGCACCCATGTTTTGCAGGGGCTGTCCAGCCGGACCCGGGTGCGGGAACTCCAGGGCCAAATT
GCCGCCATCACCGGGATCGCCCCCGGCGGTCAGCGAATCCTCGTCGGATACCCTCCCGAGTGCCTGGATC
TCAGCAATGGGGATACCATTCTGGAAGACTTGCCCATCCAATCTGGTGACATGCTGATCATTGAAGAAGA
CCAAACCAGGCCCAGAAGTTCACCTGCATTTACTAAACGTGGTGCTTCTAGTTACGTCAGGGAAACTTTG
CCTGTGCTTACCAGAACCGTGGTCCCAGCAGACAACTCTTGCCTCTTTACTAGTGTGTACTATGTCGTCG
AAGGAGGAGTCTTGAATCCAGCTTGTGCCCCTGAGATGAGACGCCTCATAGCACAAATTGTAGCAAGCGA
TCCAGACTTCTATAGTGAGGCAATACTGGGAAAAACAAATCAAGAGTACTGTGACTGGATCAAAAGGGAT
GACACTTGGGGAGGAGCAATAGAGATATCGATTTTGTCCAAGTTTTACCAATGTGAAATATGTGTAGTGG
ATACACAGACAGTAAGAATTGATCGTTTTGGGGAAGATGCAGGATATACCAAAAGGGTTCTGCTTATTTA
TGATGGCATCCACTATGATCCACTTCAGCGTAACTTCCCTGATCCAGATACACCTCCTCTGACCATTTTC
TCCTCTAATGATGATATTGTTCTTGTACAAGCACTGGAATTAGCAGATGAAGCTAGAAGAAGGAGACAGT
TTACTGATGTCAACCGCTTCACCCTGAGATGCATGGTATGTCAGAAAGGATTAACTGGACAAGCAGAAGC
AAGGGAACATGCCAAGGAGACAGGCCATACCAACTTTGGAGAAGTGTGCCCAACTTTCTTGTACAAAGTG
GTTGATATCAAGGCCGCCGACATCACCAGCCTGTACAAGAAAGTGGGGTGGAGCCATCCCCAGTTCGAGA
AGGGCGGAGGATCTGGCGGCGGAAGCGGCGGAGGAAGCTGGTCCCACCCTCAGTTTGAGAAAGGCACCGA
GCTGGGCAGCACCATGGCCAGCTACCCCTACGACGTGCCCGACTACGCCTGATGACTCGAGTCTAGAGGG
CCCGTTTAAACCCGCTGATCAGCCTCGACTGTGCCTTCTAGTTGCCAGCCATCTGTTGTTTGCCCCTCCC
CCGTGCCTTCCTTGACCCTGGAAGGTGCCACTCCCACTGTCCTTTCCTAATAAAATGAGGAAATTGCATC
GCATTGTCTGAGTAGGTGTCATTCTATTCTGGGGGGTGGGGTGGGGCAGGACAGCAAGGGGGAGGATTGG
GAAGACAATAGCAGGCATGCTGGGGATGCGGTGGGCTCTATGGCTTCTGAGGCGGAAAGAACCAGCTGGG
GCTCTAGGGGGTATCCCC
[124 nt withheld, positions 2539-2662]
C
[91 nt withheld, positions 2664-2754]
AGGGTGATGGTTCACGTACCTAGAAGTTCCTATTCCGAAGTTCCTATTCTCTAGAAAGTATAGGAACTTC
CTTGGCCAAAAAGCCTGAACTCACCGCGACGTCTGTCGAGAAGTTTCTGATCGAAAAGTTCGACAGCGTC
TCCGACCTGATGCAGCTCTCGGAGGGCGAAGAATCTCGTGCTTTCAGCTTCGATGTAGGAGGGCGTGGAT
ATGTCCTGCGGGTAAATAGCTGCGCCGATGGTTTCTACAAAGATCGTTATGTTTATCGGCACTTTGCATC
GGCCGCGCTCCCGATTCCGGAAGTGCTTGACATTGGGGAATTCAGCGAGAGCCTGACCTATTGCATCTCC
CGCCGTGCACAGGGTGTCACGTTGCAAGACCTGCCTGAAACCGAACTGCCCGCTGTTCTGCAGCCGGTCG
CGGAGGCCATGGATGCGATCGCTGCGGCCGATCTTAGCCAGACGAGCGGGTTCGGCCCATTCGGACCGCA
AGGAATCGGTCAATACACTACATGGCGTGATTTCATATGCGCGATTGCTGATCCCCATGTGTATCACTGG
CAAACTGTGATGGACGACACCGTCAGTGCGTCCGTCGCGCAGGCTCTCGATGAGCTGATGCTTTGGGCCG
AGGACTGCCCCGAAGTCCGGCACCTCGTGCACGCGGATTTCGGCTCCAACAATGTCCTGACGGACAATGG
CCGCATAACAGCGGTCATTGACTGGAGCGAGGCGATGTTCGGGGATTCCCAATACGAGGTCGCCAACATC
TTCTTCTGGAGGCCGTGGTTGGCTTGTATGGAGCAGCAGACGCGCTACTTCGAGCGGAGGCATCCGGAGC
TTGCAGGATCGCCGCGGCTCCGGGCGTATATGCTCCGCATTGGTCTTGACCAACTCTATCAGAGCTTGGT
TGACGGCAATTTCGATGATGCAGCTTGGGCGCAGGGTCGATGCGACGCAATCGTCCGATCCGGAGCCGGG
ACTGTCGGGCGTACACAAATCGCCCGCAGAAGCGCGGCCGTCTGGACCGATGGCTGTGTAGAAGTACTCG
CCGATAGTGGAAACCGACGCCCCAGCACTCGTCCGAGGGCAAAGGAATAGCACGTACTACGAGATTTCGA
TTCCACCGCCGCCTTCTATGAAAGGTTGGGCTTCGGAATCGTTTTCCGGGACGCCGGCTGGATGATCCTC
CAGCGCGGGGATCTCATGCTGGAGTTCTTCGCCCACCCCAACTTGTTTATTGCAGCTTATAATGGTTACA
AATAAAGCAATAGCATCACAAATTTCACAAATAAAGCATTTTTTTCACTGCATTCTAGTTGTGGTTTGTC
CAAACTCATCAATGTATCTTATCATGTCTGTATACCGTCGACCTCTAGCTAGAGCTTGGCGTAATCATGG
TCATAGCTGTTTCCTGTGTGAAATTGTTATCCGCTCACAATTCCACACAACATACGAGCCGGAAGCATAA
AGTGTAAAGCCTGGGGTGCCTAATGAGTGAGCTAACTCACATTAATTGCGTTGCGCTCACTGCCCGCTTT
CCAGTCGGGAAACCTGTCGTGCCAGCTGCATTAATGAATCGGCCAACGCGCGGGGAGAGGCGGTTTGCGT
ATTGGGCGCTCTTCCGCTTCCTCGCTCACTGACTCGCTGCGCTCGGTCGTTCGGCTGCGGCGAGCGGTAT
CAGCTCACTCAAAGGCGGTAATACGGTTATCCACAGAATCAGGGGATAACGCAGGAAAGAACATGTGAGC
AAAAGGCCAGCAAAAGGCCAGGAACCGTAAAAAGGCCGCGTTGCTGGCGTTTTTCCATAGGCTCCGCCCC
CCTGACGAGCATCACAAAAATCGACGCTCAAGTCAGAGGTGGCGAAACCCGACAGGACTATAAAGATACC
AGGCGTTTCCCCCTGGAAGCTCCCTCGTGCGCTCTCCTGTTCCGACCCTGCCGCTTACCGGATACCTGTC
CGCCTTTCTCCCTTCGGGAAGCGTGGCGCTTTCTCATAGCTCACGCTGTAGGTATCTCAGTTCGGTGTAG
GTCGTTCGCTCCAAGCTGGGCTGTGTGCACGAACCCCCCGTTCAGCCCGACCGCTGCGCCTTATCCGGTA
ACTATCGTCTTGAGTCCAACCCGGTAAGACACGACTTATCGCCACTGGCAGCAGCCACTGGTAACAGGAT
TAGCAGAGCGAGGTATGTAGGCGGTGCTACAGAGTTCTTGAAGTGGTGGCCTAACTACGGCTACACTAGA
AGAACAGTATTTGGTATCTGCGCTCTGCTGAAGCCAGTTACCTTCGGAAAAAGAGTTGGTAGCTCTTGAT
CCGGCAAACAAACCACCGCTGGTAGCGGTGGTTTTTTTGTTTGCAAGCAGCAGATTACGCGCAGAAAAAA
AGGATCTCAAGAAGATCCTTTGATCTTTTCTACGGGGTCTGACGCTCAGTGGAACGAAAACTCACGTTAA
GGGATTTTGGTCATGAGATTATCAAAAAGGATCTTCACCTAGATCCTTTTAAATTAAAAATGAAGTTTTA
AATCAATCTAAAGTATATATGAGTAAACTTGGTCTGACAGTTACCAATGCTTAATCAGTGAGGCACCTAT
CTCAGCGATCTGTCTATTTCGTTCATCCATAGTTGCCTGACTCCCCGTCGTGTAGATAACTACGATACGG
GAGGGCTTACCATCTGGCCCCAGTGCTGCAATGATACCGCGAGACCCACGCTCACCGGCTCCAGATTTAT
CAGCAATAAACCAGCCAGCCGGAAGGGCCGAGCGCAGAAGTGGTCCTGCAACTTTATCCGCCTCCATCCA
GTCTATTAATTGTTGCCGGGAAGCTAGAGTAAGTAGTTCGCCAGTTAATAGTTTGCGCAACGTTGTTGCC
ATTGCTACAGGCATCGTGGTGTCACGCTCGTCGTTTGGTATGGCTTCATTCAGCTCCGGTTCCCAACGAT
CAAGGCGAGTTACATGATCCCCCATGTTGTGCAAAAAAGCGGTTAGCTCCTTCGGTCCTCCGATCGTTGT
CAGAAGTAAGTTGGCCGCAGTGTTATCACTCATGGTTATGGCAGCACTGCATAATTCTCTTACTGTCATG
CCATCCGTAAGATGCTTTTCTGTGACTGGTGAGTACTCAACCAAGTCATTCTGAGAATAGTGTATGCGGC
GACCGAGTTGCTCTTGCCCGGCGTCAATACGGGATAATACCGCGCCACATAGCAGAACTTTAAAAGTGCT
CATCATTGGAAAACGTTCTTCGGGGCGAAAACTCTCAAGGATCTTACCGCTGTTGAGATCCAGTTCGATG
TAACCCACTCGTGCACCCAACTGATCTTCAGCATCTTTTACTTTCACCAGCGTTTCTGGGTGAGCAAAAA
CAGGAAGGCAAAATGCCGCAAAAAAGGGAATAAGGGCGACACGGAAATGTTGAATACTCATACTCTTCCT
TTTTCAATATTATTGAAGCATTTATCAGGGTTATTGTCTCATGAGCGGATACATATTTGAATGTATTTAG
AAAAATAAACAAATAGGGGTTCCGCGCACATTTCCCCGAAAAGTGCCACCTGACGTCGACGGATCGGGAG
ATCTCCCGATCCCCTATGGTGCACTCTCAGTACAATCTGCTCTGATGCCGCATAGTTAAGCCAGTATCTG
CTCCCTGCTTGTGT
Features (pLannotate 1.2.2; 23 found; start..end, strand, type, name):
    138..517     +  enhancer       CMV enhancer: human cytomegalovirus immediate early enhancer
    518..721     +  promoter       CMV promoter: human cytomegalovirus (CMV) immediate early promoter
    723..742     +  promoter       PLtetO-1 promoter (fragment): modified phage lambda PL promoter with tet operator sites (Lutz and Bujard, 1997)
    744..763     +  promoter       PLtetO-1 promoter (fragment): modified phage lambda PL promoter with tet operator sites (Lutz and Bujard, 1997)
    771..804     +  promoter       TRE3GV promoter (fragment): 3rd-generation Tet-responsive promoter that can be activated by binding of Tet-On® 3G, optimized for retroviral and lentiviral vectors
    940..957     +  protein_bind   attB1 (fragment): mutant version of attB; core recombination site for the Gateway® BP reaction BP Clonase™
    963..2006    +  CDS            YOD1: OTU1_HUMAN - Also known as DUBA8, HIN7, OTUD2. Experimental evidence at protein level: Swiss-Prot protein existence level 1. Hydrolase that can remove conjugated ubiquitin from proteins and participates in endoplasmic reticulum-associated degradation (ERAD) for misfolded lumenal proteins. May act by triming the ubiquitin chain on the associated substrate to facilitate their threading through the VCP/p97 pore. Ubiquitin moieties on substrates may present a steric impediment to the threading process when the substrate is transferred to the VCP pore and threaded through VCP's axial channel. Media
   2009..2032    -  protein_bind   attB2: mutant version of attB; recombination site for the Gateway® BP reaction BP Clonase™
   2269..2493    +  polyA_signal   bGH poly(A) signal: bovine growth hormone polyadenylation signal
   2497..2518    +  promoter       SV40 promoter (fragment): SV40 enhancer and early promoter
   2539..2772    +  rep_origin     f1 ori (fragment) (sequence partly withheld): f1 bacteriophage origin of replication; arrow indicates direction of (+) strand synthesis
   2777..2824    +  protein_bind   FRT: FLP-mediated recombination occurs in the 8-bp core sequence TCTAGAAA (Turan and Bode, 2011). FLP recombinase from the Saccharomyces cerevisiae 2μ plasmid
   2832..3854    +  CDS            HygR: aminoglycoside phosphotransferase from E. coli; aph(4)-Ia; confers resistance to hygromycin
   3864..3989    +  CDS            ble (fragment): BLE_KLEPN - Experimental evidence at protein level: Swiss-Prot protein existence level 1. Binding protein with a strong affinity to the bleomycin family of antibiotics. Binds to CL990; an antimitotic-antibiotic compound. From Klebsiella pneumoniae.
   3984..4105    +  polyA_signal   SV40 poly(A) signal: SV40 polyadenylation signal
   4178..4194    -  protein_bind   lac operator: The lac repressor binds to the lac operator to inhibit transcription in E. coli. This inhibition can be relieved by adding lactose or isopropyl-β-D-thiogalactopyranoside (IPTG). lac repressor encoded by lacI
   4202..4232    -  promoter       lac promoter: promoter for the E. coli lac operon
   4247..4268    -  protein_bind   CAP binding site: CAP binding activates transcription in the presence of cAMP. E. coli catabolite activator protein
   4281..4373    -  CDS            lacI (fragment): lac repressor; lacI; The lac repressor binds to the lac operator to inhibit transcription in E. coli. This inhibition can be relieved by adding lactose or isopropyl-β-D-thiogalactopyranoside (IPTG).
   4556..5144    -  rep_origin     ori: high-copy-number ColE1/pMB1/pBR322/pUC origin of replication
   5315..6175    -  CDS            AmpR: β-lactamase; bla; confers resistance to ampicillin, carbenicillin, and related antibiotics
   6176..6280    -  promoter       AmpR promoter: bla
   6339..6391    -  misc_feature   bom (fragment): basis of mobility region from pBR322
