[The description below was written by a language model from this plasmid's Addgene catalogue record and pLannotate feature annotations shown in this document.]
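Description:
pcDNA5FRT/TO-YOD1-Strep-HA is a mammalian expression plasmid built on a Gateway-adapted pcDNA5/FRT/TO backbone (pcDNA5-FRT-TO-cSH-GW) that supplies a C-terminal tandem Strep-HA tag. It is maintained in E. coli through a high-copy ColE1/pUC-type origin and an ampicillin resistance gene (β-lactamase) with its own promoter. Short annotated fragments of f1 ori, lac regulatory elements, lacI, ble and bom appear to be backbone remnants rather than functional modules.

The payload is the wild-type human YOD1 coding sequence (also called OTUD2 or ubiquitin thioesterase OTU1), a deubiquitinase that works with VCP/p97 in ER-associated degradation. It was cloned without a stop codon, so translation continues through the downstream attB2 site into the 2xStrep-HA tag. The tag itself is not annotated in the feature table, but it presumably lies in the unannotated stretch between attB2 and the bGH polyadenylation signal. The insert is flanked by attB1 and attB2 sites left by Gateway recombination. Transcription is driven by the CMV enhancer/promoter, followed by short tet operator matches (annotated as PLtetO-1 and TRE3GV fragments). This corresponds to the "TO" design, in which the Tet repressor silences expression until tetracycline or doxycycline is added.

Downstream, an FRT site directly precedes a hygromycin resistance gene with an SV40 poly(A) signal. In this arrangement, FLP-mediated integration into a genomic FRT site in a suitable host line is what allows hygromycin selection, yielding isogenic, single-locus, inducible cell lines. The associated publication used affinity purification with SWATH mass spectrometry to study VCP/p97, which suggests use of the tagged YOD1 as bait for Strep/HA pull-downs. The sequenced record is 6,408 nt, shorter than the listed 7,017 bp empty backbone, as expected when the Gateway cassette is replaced by the insert.
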