Addgene plasmid #113483: pcDNA5FRT/TO-YOD1-Strep-HA
Purpose: Expression of human YOD1 with C-terminal strep-HA tag
Depositing lab: Hemmo Meyer. Publication: AP-SWATH reveals direct involvement of VCP/p97 in integrated stress response signaling through facilitating CReP/PPP1R15B degradation. Hulsmann J, Kravic B, Weith M, Gstaiger M, Aebersold RH, Collins BC, Meyer H. Mol Cell Proteomics. 2018 Mar 29. pii: RA117.000471. doi: 10.1074/mcp.RA117.000471. PubMed 29599191.
Backbone
  Vector backbone: pcDNA5-FRT-TO-cSH-GW
  Backbone manufacturer: Ruedi Aebersold
  Backbone size w/o insert (bp): 7017
  Vector type: Mammalian Expression
  Selectable markers: Hygromycin
Growth in bacteria
  Bacterial resistance: Ampicillin, 100 μg/mL
  Growth temperature: 37°C
  Growth strain: DH5alpha
  Copy number: High Copy
Gene/Insert
  Gene/Insert name: YOD1 (alt names: OTUD2; ubiquitin thioesterase OTU1)
  Species: H. sapiens (human)
  Mutation: wildtype without stop codon
  Entrez Gene: YOD1 (a.k.a. DUBA8, OTUD2, PRO0907)
  Promoter: CMV
  Tag / fusion protein: 2xstrep-HA (C terminal on insert)
  Cloning method: Gateway Cloning
  Sequencing primers: 5′ CMV-F; 3′ BGH-rev
Terms and licenses: Academic/Nonprofit Terms; Industry Terms: Not Available to Industry
How to cite: pcDNA5FRT/TO-YOD1-Strep-HA was a gift from Hemmo Meyer (Addgene plasmid # 113483 ; http://n2t.net/addgene:113483 ; RRID:Addgene_113483)
